>Addgene plasmid #248810 | His6-mCherry-Flag-LplAW37V and Y139S | addgene full sequence | sequence record 495676 | Addgene NGS Result
TGCGGTGGGCTCTATGGCTTCTGAGGCGGAAAGAACCAGCTGGGGCTCTAGGGGGTATCCCC
[124 nt withheld, positions 63-186]
C
[91 nt withheld, positions 188-278]
A
[49 nt withheld, positions 280-328]
CCTTTGACGTTGGAGTCCACGTTCTTT
[37 nt withheld, positions 356-392]
ACCCTATCTCGGTCTATTCTTTTGATTTATAAGGGATTTTGCCGATTTCGGCCTATTGGTTAAAAAATGA
GCTGATTTAACAAAAATTTAACGCGAATTAATTCTGTGGAATGTGTGTCAGTTAGGGTGTGGAAAGTCCC
CAGGCTCCCCAGCAGGCAGAAGTATGCAAAGCATGCATCTCAATTAGTCAGCAACCAGGTGTGGAAAGTC
CCCAGGCTCCCCAGCAGGCAGAAGTATGCAAAGCATGCATCTCAATTAGTCAGCAACCATAGTCCCGCCC
CTAACTCCGCCCATCCCGCCCCTAACTCCGCCCAGTTCCGCCCATTCTCCGCCCCATGGCTGACTAATTT
TTTTTATTTATGCAGAGGCCGAGGCCGCCTCTGCCTCTGAGCTATTCCAGAAGTAGTGAGGAGGCTTTTT
TGGAGGCCTAGGCTTTTGCAAAAAGCTCCCGGGAGCTTGTATATCCATTTTCGGATCTGATCAAGAGACA
GGATGAGGATCGTTTCGCATGATTGAACAAGATGGATTGCACGCAGGTTCTCCGGCCGCTTGGGTGGAGA
GGCTATTCGGCTATGACTGGGCACAACAGACAATCGGCTGCTCTGATGCCGCCGTGTTCCGGCTGTCAGC
GCAGGGGCGCCCGGTTCTTTTTGTCAAGACCGACCTGTCCGGTGCCCTGAATGAACTGCAGGACGAGGCA
GCGCGGCTATCGTGGCTGGCCACGACGGGCGTTCCTTGCGCAGCTGTGCTCGACGTTGTCACTGAAGCGG
GAAGGGACTGGCTGCTATTGGGCGAAGTGCCGGGGCAGGATCTCCTGTCATCTCACCTTGCTCCTGCCGA
GAAAGTATCCATCATGGCTGATGCAATGCGGCGGCTGCATACGCTTGATCCGGCTACCTGCCCATTCGAC
CACCAAGCGAAACATCGCATCGAGCGAGCACGTACTCGGATGGAAGCCGGTCTTGTCGATCAGGATGATC
TGGACGAAGAGCATCAGGGGCTCGCGCCAGCCGAACTGTTCGCCAGGCTCAAGGCGCGCATGCCCGACGG
CGAGGATCTCGTCGTGACCCATGGCGATGCCTGCTTGCCGAATATCATGGTGGAAAATGGCCGCTTTTCT
GGATTCATCGACTGTGGCCGGCTGGGTGTGGCGGACCGCTATCAGGACATAGCGTTGGCTACCCGTGATA
TTGCTGAAGAGCTTGGCGGCGAATGGGCTGACCGCTTCCTCGTGCTTTACGGTATCGCCGCTCCCGATTC
GCAGCGCATCGCCTTCTATCGCCTTCTTGACGAGTTCTTCTGAGCGGGACTCTGGGGTTCGAAATGACCG
ACCAAGCGACGCCCAACCTGCCATCACGAGATTTCGATTCCACCGCCGCCTTCTATGAAAGGTTGGGCTT
CGGAATCGTTTTCCGGGACGCCGGCTGGATGATCCTCCAGCGCGGGGATCTCATGCTGGAGTTCTTCGCC
CACCCCAACTTGTTTATTGCAGCTTATAATGGTTACAAATAAAGCAATAGCATCACAAATTTCACAAATA
AAGCATTTTTTTCACTGCATTCTAGTTGTGGTTTGTCCAAACTCATCAATGTATCTTATCATGTCTGTAT
ACCGTCGACCTCTAGCTAGAGCTTGGCGTAATCATGGTCATAGCTGTTTCCTGTGTGAAATTGTTATCCG
CTCACAATTCCACACAACATACGAGCCGGAAGCATAAAGTGTAAAGCCTGGGGTGCCTAATGAGTGAGCT
AACTCACATTAATTGCGTTGCGCTCACTGCCCGCTTTCCAGTCGGGAAACCTGTCGTGCCAGCTGCATTA
ATGAATCGGCCAACGCGCGGGGAGAGGCGGTTTGCGTATTGGGCGCTCTTCCGCTTCCTCGCTCACTGAC
TCGCTGCGCTCGGTCGTTCGGCTGCGGCGAGCGGTATCAGCTCACTCAAAGGCGGTAATACGGTTATCCA
CAGAATCAGGGGATAACGCAGGAAAGAACATGTGAGCAAAAGGCCAGCAAAAGGCCAGGAACCGTAAAAA
GGCCGCGTTGCTGGCGTTTTTCCATAGGCTCCGCCCCCCTGACGAGCATCACAAAAATCGACGCTCAAGT
CAGAGGTGGCGAAACCCGACAGGACTATAAAGATACCAGGCGTTTCCCCCTGGAAGCTCCCTCGTGCGCT
CTCCTGTTCCGACCCTGCCGCTTACCGGATACCTGTCCGCCTTTCTCCCTTCGGGAAGCGTGGCGCTTTC
TCATAGCTCACGCTGTAGGTATCTCAGTTCGGTGTAGGTCGTTCGCTCCAAGCTGGGCTGTGTGCACGAA
CCCCCCGTTCAGCCCGACCGCTGCGCCTTATCCGGTAACTATCGTCTTGAGTCCAACCCGGTAAGACACG
ACTTATCGCCACTGGCAGCAGCCACTGGTAACAGGATTAGCAGAGCGAGGTATGTAGGCGGTGCTACAGA
GTTCTTGAAGTGGTGGCCTAACTACGGCTACACTAGAAGAACAGTATTTGGTATCTGCGCTCTGCTGAAG
CCAGTTACCTTCGGAAAAAGAGTTGGTAGCTCTTGATCCGGCAAACAAACCACCGCTGGTAGCGGTGGTT
TTTTTGTTTGCAAGCAGCAGATTACGCGCAGAAAAAAAGGATCTCAAGAAGATCCTTTGATCTTTTCTAC
GGGGTCTGACGCTCAGTGGAACGAAAACTCACGTTAAGGGATTTTGGTCATGAGATTATCAAAAAGGATC
TTCACCTAGATCCTTTTAAATTAAAAATGAAGTTTTAAATCAATCTAAAGTATATATGAGTAAACTTGGT
CTGACAGTTACCAATGCTTAATCAGTGAGGCACCTATCTCAGCGATCTGTCTATTTCGTTCATCCATAGT
TGCCTGACTCCCCGTCGTGTAGATAACTACGATACGGGAGGGCTTACCATCTGGCCCCAGTGCTGCAATG
ATACCGCGAGACCCACGCTCACCGGCTCCAGATTTATCAGCAATAAACCAGCCAGCCGGAAGGGCCGAGC
GCAGAAGTGGTCCTGCAACTTTATCCGCCTCCATCCAGTCTATTAATTGTTGCCGGGAAGCTAGAGTAAG
TAGTTCGCCAGTTAATAGTTTGCGCAACGTTGTTGCCATTGCTACAGGCATCGTGGTGTCACGCTCGTCG
TTTGGTATGGCTTCATTCAGCTCCGGTTCCCAACGATCAAGGCGAGTTACATGATCCCCCATGTTGTGCA
AAAAAGCGGTTAGCTCCTTCGGTCCTCCGATCGTTGTCAGAAGTAAGTTGGCCGCAGTGTTATCACTCAT
GGTTATGGCAGCACTGCATAATTCTCTTACTGTCATGCCATCCGTAAGATGCTTTTCTGTGACTGGTGAG
TACTCAACCAAGTCATTCTGAGAATAGTGTATGCGGCGACCGAGTTGCTCTTGCCCGGCGTCAATACGGG
ATAATACCGCGCCACATAGCAGAACTTTAAAAGTGCTCATCATTGGAAAACGTTCTTCGGGGCGAAAACT
CTCAAGGATCTTACCGCTGTTGAGATCCAGTTCGATGTAACCCACTCGTGCACCCAACTGATCTTCAGCA
TCTTTTACTTTCACCAGCGTTTCTGGGTGAGCAAAAACAGGAAGGCAAAATGCCGCAAAAAAGGGAATAA
GGGCGACACGGAAATGTTGAATACTCATACTCTTCCTTTTTCAATATTATTGAAGCATTTATCAGGGTTA
TTGTCTCATGAGCGGATACATATTTGAATGTATTTAGAAAAATAAACAAATAGGGGTTCCGCGCACATTT
CCCCGAAAAGTGCCACCTGACGTCGACGGATCGGGAGATCTCCCGATCCCCTATGGTGCACTCTCAGTAC
AATCTGCTCTGATGCCGCATAGTTAAGCCAGTATCTGCTCCCTGCTTGTGTGTTGGAGGTCGCTGAGTAG
TGCGCGAGCAAAATTTAAGCTACAACAAGGCAAGGCTTGACCGACAATTGCATGAAGAATCTGCTTAGGG
TTAGGCGTTTTGCGCTGCTTCGCGATGTACGGGCCAGATATACGCGTTGACATTGATTATTGACTAGTTA
TTAATAGTAATCAATTACGGGGTCATTAGTTCATAGCCCATATATGGAGTTCCGCGTTACATAACTTACG
GTAAATGGCCCGCCTGGCTGACCGCCCAACGACCCCCGCCCATTGACGTCAATAATGACGTATGTTCCCA
TAGTAACGCCAATAGGGACTTTCCATTGACGTCAATGGGTGGAGTATTTACGGTAAACTGCCCACTTGGC
AGTACATCAAGTGTATCATATGCCAAGTACGCCCCCTATTGACGTCAATGACGGTAAATGGCCCGCCTGG
CATTATGCCCAGTACATGACCTTATGGGACTTTCCTACTTGGCAGTACATCTACGTATTAGTCATCGCTA
TTACCATGGTGATGCGGTTTTGGCAGTACATCAATGGGCGTGGATAGCGGTTTGACTCACGGGGATTTCC
AAGTCTCCACCCCATTGACGTCAATGGGAGTTTGTTTTGGCACCAAAATCAACGGGACTTTCCAAAATGT
CGTAACAACTCCGCCCCATTGACGCAAATGGGCGGTAGGCGTGTACGGTGGGAGGTCTATATAAGCAGAG
CTCTCTGGCTAACTAGAGAACCCACTGCTTACTGGCTTATCGAAATTAATACGACTCACTATAGGGAGAC
CCAAGCTTGCGGCCGCCACCATGGTGCGGGGTTCTCATCATCATCATCATCATGGTATGGCTAGCATGGT
GAGCAAGGGCGAGGAGGATAACATGGCCATCATCAAGGAGTTCATGCGCTTCAAGGTGCACATGGAGGGC
TCCGTGAACGGCCACGAGTTCGAGATCGAGGGCGAGGGCGAGGGCCGCCCCTACGAGGGCACCCAGACCG
CCAAGCTGAAGGTGACCAAGGGTGGCCCCCTGCCCTTCGCCTGGGACATCCTGTCCCCTCAGTTCATGTA
CGGCTCCAAGGCCTACGTGAAGCACCCCGCCGACATCCCCGACTACTTGAAGCTGTCCTTCCCCGAGGGC
TTCAAGTGGGAGCGCGTGATGAACTTCGAGGACGGCGGCGTGGTGACCGTGACCCAGGACTCCTCCCTGC
AGGACGGCGAGTTCATCTACAAGGTGAAGCTGCGCGGCACCAACTTCCCCTCCGACGGCCCCGTAATGCA
GAAGAAGACCATGGGCTGGGAGGCCTCCTCCGAGCGGATGTACCCCGAGGACGGCGCCCTGAAGGGCGAG
ATCAAGCAGAGGCTGAAGCTGAAGGACGGCGGCCACTACGACGCTGAGGTCAAGACCACCTACAAGGCCA
AGAAGCCCGTGCAGCTGCCCGGCGCCTACAACGTCAACATCAAGTTGGACATCACCTCCCACAACGAGGA
CTACACCATCGTGGAACAGTACGAACGCGCCGAGGGCCGCCACTCCACCGGCGGCATGGACGAGCTGTAC
AAGAAGGATCCAGACTACAAGGATGACGACGATAAGATGAGCACCCTGAGACTGCTGATCAGCGACAGCT
ACGACCCCTGGTTCAACCTGGCCGTGGAGGAGTGCATCTTCAGACAGATGCCCGCCACCCAGAGAGTGCT
GTTCCTGGTGAGAAACGCCGACACCGTGGTGATCGGCAGAGCCCAGAACCCCTGGAAGGAGTGCAACACC
AGAAGAATGGAGGAGGACAACGTGAGACTGGCCAGAAGAAGCAGCGGCGGCGGCGCCGTGTTCCACGACC
TGGGCAACACCTGCTTCACCTTCATGGCCGGCAAGCCCGAGTACGACAAGACCATCAGCACCAGCATCGT
GCTGAACGCCCTGAACGCCCTGGGCGTGAGCGCCGAGGCCAGCGGCAGAAACGACCTGGTGGTGAAGACC
GTGGAGGGCGACAGAAAGGTGAGCGGCAGCGCCAGCAGAGAGACCAAGGACAGAGGCTTCCACCACGGCA
CCCTGCTGCTGAACGCCGACCTGAGCAGACTGGCCAACTACCTGAACCCCGACAAGAAGAAGCTGGCCGC
CAAGGGCATCACCAGCGTGAGAAGCAGAGTGACCAACCTGACCGAGCTGCTGCCCGGCATCACCCACGAG
CAGGTGTGCGAGGCCATCACCGAGGCCTTCTTCGCCCACTACGGCGAGAGAGTGGAGGCCGAGATCATCA
GCCCCAACAAGACCCCCGACCTGCCCAACTTCGCCGAGACCTTCGCCAGACAGAGCAGCTGGGAGTGGAA
CTTCGGCCAGGCCCCCGCCTTCAGCCACCTGCTGGACGAGAGATTCACCTGGGGCGGCGTGGAGCTGCAC
TTCGACGTGGAGAAGGGCCACATCACCAGAGCCCAGGTGTTCACCGACAGCCTGAACCCCGCCCCCCTGG
AGGCCCTGGCCGGCAGACTGCAGGGCTGCCTGTACAGAGCCGACATGCTGCAGCAGGAGTGCGAGGCCCT
GCTGGTGGACTTCCCCGAGCAGGAGAAGGAGCTGAGAGAGCTGAGCGCCTGGATGGCCGGCGCCGTGAGA
TAAGAATTCTGCAGATATCTCGCGAAATCAACCTCTGGATTACAAAATTTGTGAAAGATTGACTGGTATT
CTTAACTATGTTGCTCCTTTTACGCTATGTGGATACGCTGCTTTAATGCCTTTGTATCATGCTATTGCTT
CCCGTATGGCTTTCATTTTCTCCTCCTTGTATAAATCCTGGTTGCTGTCTCTTTATGAGGAGTTGTGGCC
CGTTGTCAGGCAACGTGGCGTGGTGTGCACTGTGTTTGCTGACGCAACCCCCACTGGTTGGGGCATTGCC
ACCACCTGTCAGCTCCTTTCCGGGACTTTCGCTTTCCCCCTCCCTATTGCCACGGCGGAACTCATCGCCG
CCTGCCTTGCCCGCTGCTGGACAGGGGCTCGGCTGTTGGGCACTGACAATTCCGTGGTGTTGTCGGGGAA
ATCATCGTCCTTTCCTTGGCTGCTCGCCTATGTTGCCACCTGGATTCTGCGCGGGACGTCCTTCTGCTAC
GTCCCTTCGGCCCTCAATCCAGCGGACCTTCCTTCCCGCGGCCTGCTGCCGGCTCTGCGGCCTCTTCCGC
GTCTTCGCCTTCGCCCTCAGACGAGTCGGATCTCCCTTTGGGCCGCCTCCCCGCTTAATTAAAACTTGTT
TATTGCAGCTTATAATGGTTACAAATAAAGCAATAGCATCACAAATTTCACAAATAAAGCATTTTTTTCA
CTGCATTCTAGTTGTGGTTTGTCCAAACTCATCAATGTATCTTACAATTG
Features (pLannotate 1.2.2; 25 found; start..end, strand, type, name):
      1..17      +  polyA_signal   bGH poly(A) signal (fragment): bovine growth hormone polyadenylation signal
     21..42      +  promoter       SV40 promoter (fragment): SV40 enhancer and early promoter
     63..491     +  rep_origin     f1 ori (sequence partly withheld): f1 bacteriophage origin of replication; arrow indicates direction of (+) strand synthesis
    505..834     +  promoter       SV40 promoter: SV40 enhancer and early promoter
    901..1692    +  CDS            neo: KKA2_KLEPN - Also known as kan, nptII. Experimental evidence at protein level: Swiss-Prot protein existence level 1. Resistance to kanamycin, neomycin, paromomycin, ribostamycin, butirosin and gentamicin B. From Klebsiella pneumoniae.
   1716..1874    +  CDS            ble (fragment): BLE_KLEPN - Experimental evidence at protein level: Swiss-Prot protein existence level 1. Binding protein with a strong affinity to the bleomycin family of antibiotics. Binds to CL990; an antimitotic-antibiotic compound. From Klebsiella pneumoniae.
   1869..1990    +  polyA_signal   SV40 poly(A) signal: SV40 polyadenylation signal
   2063..2079    -  protein_bind   lac operator: The lac repressor binds to the lac operator to inhibit transcription in E. coli. This inhibition can be relieved by adding lactose or isopropyl-β-D-thiogalactopyranoside (IPTG). lac repressor encoded by lacI
   2087..2117    -  promoter       lac promoter: promoter for the E. coli lac operon
   2132..2153    -  protein_bind   CAP binding site: CAP binding activates transcription in the presence of cAMP. E. coli catabolite activator protein
   2166..2258    -  CDS            lacI (fragment): lac repressor; lacI; The lac repressor binds to the lac operator to inhibit transcription in E. coli. This inhibition can be relieved by adding lactose or isopropyl-β-D-thiogalactopyranoside (IPTG).
   2441..3029    -  rep_origin     ori: high-copy-number ColE1/pMB1/pBR322/pUC origin of replication
   3200..4060    -  CDS            AmpR: β-lactamase; bla; confers resistance to ampicillin, carbenicillin, and related antibiotics
   4061..4165    -  promoter       AmpR promoter: bla
   4224..4276    -  misc_feature   bom (fragment): basis of mobility region from pBR322
   4431..4810    +  enhancer       CMV enhancer: human cytomegalovirus immediate early enhancer
   4811..5014    +  promoter       CMV promoter: human cytomegalovirus (CMV) immediate early promoter
   5010..5043    +  LTR            5' LTR (truncated) (fragment): truncated 5' long terminal repeat (LTR) from HIV-1
   5059..5077    +  promoter       T7 promoter: promoter for bacteriophage T7 RNA polymerase
   5118..5138    +  CDS            capTEV™ (fragment): composite tag for in vivo biotinylation, TEV protease cleavage, and 6xHis tagging
   5148..5855    +  CDS            mCherry: mCherry is a basic (constitutively fluorescent) red fluorescent protein published in 2004, derived from Discosoma sp.. It is reported to be a very rapidly-maturing monomer with low acid sensitivity.
   5868..5890    +  CDS            3xFLAG (fragment): three tandem FLAG® epitope tags
   5889..6902    +  CDS            lplA: LPLA_ECOLI - Also known as yjjF. Experimental evidence at protein level: Swiss-Prot protein existence level 1. Catalyzes both the ATP-dependent activation of exogenously supplied lipoate to lipoyl-AMP and the transfer of the activated lipoyl onto the lipoyl domains of lipoate-dependent enzymes. Is also able to catalyze very poorly the transfer of lipoyl and octanoyl moiety from their acyl carrier protein. From Escherichia coli (strain K12).
   6928..7516    +  misc_feature   WPRE: woodchuck hepatitis virus posttranscriptional regulatory element
   7525..7646    +  polyA_signal   SV40 poly(A) signal: SV40 polyadenylation signal
