[The description below was written by a language model from this plasmid's Addgene catalogue record and pLannotate feature annotations shown in this document.]
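Description:
His6-mCherry-Flag-LplAW37V and Y139S is a mammalian expression plasmid built on a pcDNA3 backbone, about 7.65 kb according to the full sequencing record. It is maintained in E. coli through a high-copy ColE1/pUC-type origin with ampicillin resistance (β-lactamase). An f1 origin is also present. The annotated sequence carries the usual pcDNA3 SV40 early promoter–neomycin phosphotransferase cassette, terminated by an SV40 poly(A) signal, which would in principle allow G418 selection in mammalian cells. The catalogue entry instead lists mTagBFP2 as the selectable marker, but no mTagBFP2 coding sequence appears in the feature table, so that field is not supported by the sequence annotation.

The payload is a single fusion open reading frame driven by the CMV immediate-early enhancer and promoter, with a T7 promoter just upstream of the coding region. It begins with a 6xHis tag (annotated as a short fragment of a composite His-containing tag), followed by the red fluorescent protein mCherry, a FLAG epitope (annotated as a fragment of 3xFLAG) and then E. coli lipoate-protein ligase A (LplA) bearing the W37V and Y139S substitutions. A WPRE downstream of the coding sequence enhances transcript stability and expression, and an SV40 poly(A) signal ends the transcript. Wild-type LplA activates lipoate and transfers it onto lipoyl domains of acceptor proteins.

The stated purpose is LplA-catalysed labelling in mammalian cells. The mCherry fusion lets ligase-expressing cells be identified by fluorescence, and the His and FLAG tags allow detection or purification. The associated work concerns computationally designed conformation-biasing mutations, but the record does not spell out the individual effect of each substitution.
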