Addgene plasmid #248810: His6-mCherry-Flag-LplAW37V and Y139S
Purpose: Constructs used for LplA-catalyzed labeling in mammalian cells. LplA is expressed as a fusion with mCherry.
Depositing lab: Alice Ting. Depositing organization: Stanford University. Publication: Computational design of conformation-biasing mutations to alter protein functions. Cavanagh PE, Xue AG, Dai SA, Qiang A, Matsui T, Ting AY. Science. 2026 Jan 8:eadv7953. doi: 10.1126/science.adv7953. PubMed 41505504.
Backbone
  Vector backbone: pcDNA3
  Vector type: Mammalian Expression
  Selectable markers: mTagBFP2
Growth in bacteria
  Bacterial resistance: Ampicillin, 100 μg/mL
  Growth temperature: 37°C
  Growth strain: DH5alpha
  Copy number: High Copy
Gene/Insert
  Gene/Insert name: LplA
  Species: E. coli
  Mutation: W37V and Y139S
  Tag / fusion protein: 6xHis-mCherry-Flag (N terminal on insert)
  Cloning method: Restriction Enzyme; 5′ cloning site unknown (unknown if destroyed)
Terms and licenses: Academic/Nonprofit Terms; Industry Terms: Not Available to Industry
Depositor comments: Please visit https://doi.org/10.1101/2025.05.03.652001 for bioRxiv preprint.
How to cite: His6-mCherry-Flag-LplAW37V and Y139S was a gift from Alice Ting (Addgene plasmid # 248810 ; http://n2t.net/addgene:248810 ; RRID:Addgene_248810)
